Addgene plasmid #148241: pT7-EGFP-C1-HseIF4EBP1_50-83_AA
Purpose: Mammalian Expression of HseIF4EBP1_50-83
Depositing lab: Elisa Izaurralde. Depositing organization: Max Planck Institute for Developmental Biology.
Backbone
  Vector backbone: Unknown
  Vector type: Mammalian Expression
Growth in bacteria
  Bacterial resistance: Kanamycin, 50 μg/mL
  Growth temperature: 37°C
  Growth strain: DH5alpha
  Copy number: High Copy
Gene/Insert
  Gene/Insert name: HseIF4EBP1_50-83
  Species: H. sapiens (human)
  Entrez Gene: EIF4EBP1 (a.k.a. 4E-BP1, 4EBP1, BP-1, PHAS-I)
  Cloning method: Unknown
Terms and licenses: Academic/Nonprofit Terms; Industry Terms: Not Available to Industry
Depositor comments: ORF extracted from NCBI:NM_004095.3 or Uniprot.: Q13541 Plasmids from this collection were made available to the research community and donated after the lab closed. Please note that the sequence provided by the depositing laboratory may be theoretical/predicted or based on Sanger sequencing results. There may be discrepancies between sequencing results obtained by Addgene and the depositor sequence. If an Addgene verified sequence is not available, please contact before placing your order to request that our lab fully sequence the plasmid.
How to cite: pT7-EGFP-C1-HseIF4EBP1_50-83_AA was a gift from Elisa Izaurralde (Addgene plasmid # 148241 ; http://n2t.net/addgene:148241 ; RRID:Addgene_148241)
