[The description below was written by a language model from this plasmid's Addgene catalogue record and pLannotate feature annotations shown in this document.]
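Description:
pT7-EGFP-C1-HseIF4EBP1_50-83_AA is a 4,852 nt mammalian expression plasmid that produces a short fragment of human eIF4E-binding protein 1 (EIF4EBP1, 4E-BP1), residues 50–83, fused to the C-terminus of EGFP. The catalogue lists the backbone as unknown, but the name and feature layout are consistent with an EGFP-C1-type vector into which a T7 promoter has been added. Expression in mammalian cells is driven by the human CMV immediate early enhancer and promoter. The bacteriophage T7 promoter sits just upstream of the EGFP coding sequence and would allow transcription by T7 RNA polymerase. EGFP is followed by a remnant of the multiple cloning site, the 4E-BP1 fragment, and an SV40 polyadenylation signal. The "AA" suffix in the name suggests a mutant variant, but the record does not define it.

The plasmid replicates in E. coli at high copy from a ColE1/pUC-type origin and also carries an f1 origin for single-stranded DNA production. A single NeoR/KanR (Tn5 aminoglycoside phosphotransferase) cassette serves both hosts. A bacterial bla promoter gives kanamycin resistance in E. coli, while the SV40 enhancer/early promoter with an HSV TK poly(A) signal permits G418 selection in mammalian cells. The short annotated fragments of HIV-1 LTR, SV40 large T antigen, ble and bGH poly(A) are probably incidental sequence matches within the backbone rather than functional elements.

4E-BP1 represses translation initiation by competing with eIF4G for binding to eIF4E. A fluorescently tagged fragment of this protein would suit studies of that interaction in mammalian cells, though the record gives the purpose only as mammalian expression. The depositor notes that the supplied sequence may be theoretical.
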