Features (pLannotate 1.2.2; 17 found; start..end, strand, type, name):
     61..364     +  enhancer       CMV enhancer: human cytomegalovirus immediate early enhancer
    365..568     +  promoter       CMV promoter: human cytomegalovirus (CMV) immediate early promoter
    564..597     +  LTR            5' LTR (truncated) (fragment): truncated 5' long terminal repeat (LTR) from HIV-1
    613..631     +  promoter       T7 promoter: promoter for bacteriophage T7 RNA polymerase
    665..1381    +  CDS            EGFP: EGFP is a basic (constitutively fluorescent) green fluorescent protein published in 1996, derived from Aequorea victoria. It is reported to be a rapidly-maturing weak dimer with moderate acid sensitivity.
   1382..1402    +  misc_feature   MCS (fragment): multiple cloning site
   1409..1507    +  CDS            EIF4EBP1 (fragment): 4EBP1_HUMAN - Experimental evidence at protein level: Swiss-Prot protein existence level 1. Repressor of translation initiation that regulates EIF4E activity by preventing its assembly into the eIF4F complex: hypophosphorylated form competes with EIF4G1/EIF4G3 and strongly binds to EIF4E, leading to repress translation. In contrast, hyperphosphorylated form dissociates from EIF4E, allowing interaction between EIF4G1/EIF4G3 and EIF4E, leading to initiation of translation. Mediates the regulation of protein translation by hormones, growth factors and other stimuli that signal through the MAP kin
   1533..1617    +  CDS            large T antigen (fragment): large T antigen from SV40 (simian virus 40)
   1640..1761    +  polyA_signal   SV40 poly(A) signal: SV40 polyadenylation signal
   1795..2223    -  rep_origin     f1 ori (sequence partly withheld): f1 bacteriophage origin of replication; arrow indicates direction of (+) strand synthesis
   2250..2354    +  promoter       AmpR promoter: bla
   2356..2713    +  promoter       SV40 promoter: SV40 enhancer and early promoter
   2748..3542    +  CDS            NeoR/KanR: aminoglycoside phosphotransferase from Tn5; aph(3')-II (or nptII); confers resistance to neomycin, kanamycin, and G418 (Geneticin®)
   3563..3715    +  CDS            ble (fragment): BLE_KLEPN - Experimental evidence at protein level: Swiss-Prot protein existence level 1. Binding protein with a strong affinity to the bleomycin family of antibiotics. Binds to CL990; an antimitotic-antibiotic compound. From Klebsiella pneumoniae.
   3774..3821    +  polyA_signal   HSV TK poly(A) signal: herpes simplex virus thymidine kinase polyadenylation signal (Cole and Stacy, 1985)
   3912..3928    -  polyA_signal   bGH poly(A) signal (fragment): bovine growth hormone polyadenylation signal
   4150..4738    +  rep_origin     ori: high-copy-number ColE1/pMB1/pBR322/pUC origin of replication
>Addgene plasmid #148241 | pT7-EGFP-C1-HseIF4EBP1_50-83_AA | depositor full sequence | sequence record 290689 | Full Sequence
TAGTTATTAATAGTAATCAATTACGGGGTCATTAGTTCATAGCCCATATATGGAGTTCCGCGTTACATAA
CTTACGGTAAATGGCCCGCCTGGCTGACCGCCCAACGACCCCCGCCCATTGACGTCAATAATGACGTATG
TTCCCATAGTAACGCCAATAGGGACTTTCCATTGACGTCAATGGGTGGAGTATTTACGGTAAACTGCCCA
CTTGGCAGTACATCAAGTGTATCATATGCCAAGTACGCCCCCTATTGACGTCAATGACGGTAAATGGCCC
GCCTGGCATTATGCCCAGTACATGACCTTATGGGACTTTCCTACTTGGCAGTACATCTACGTATTAGTCA
TCGCTATTACCATGGTGATGCGGTTTTGGCAGTACATCAATGGGCGTGGATAGCGGTTTGACTCACGGGG
ATTTCCAAGTCTCCACCCCATTGACGTCAATGGGAGTTTGTTTTGGCACCAAAATCAACGGGACTTTCCA
AAATGTCGTAACAACTCCGCCCCATTGACGCAAATGGGCGGTAGGCGTGTACGGTGGGAGGTCTATATAA
GCAGAGCTCTCTGGCTAACTAGAGAACCCACTGCTTACTGGCTTATCGAAATTAATACGACTCACTATAG
GGAGACCCAAGCTCTAGCGCTACCGGTCGCCACCATGGTGAGCAAGGGCGAGGAGCTGTTCACCGGGGTG
GTGCCCATCCTGGTCGAGCTGGACGGCGACGTAAACGGCCACAAGTTCAGCGTGTCCGGCGAGGGCGAGG
GCGATGCCACCTACGGCAAGCTGACCCTGAAGTTCATCTGCACCACCGGCAAGCTGCCCGTGCCCTGGCC
CACCCTCGTGACCACCCTGACCTACGGCGTGCAGTGCTTCAGCCGCTACCCCGACCACATGAAGCAGCAC
GACTTCTTCAAGTCCGCCATGCCCGAAGGCTACGTCCAGGAGCGCACCATCTTCTTCAAGGACGACGGCA
ACTACAAGACCCGCGCCGAGGTGAAGTTCGAGGGCGACACCCTGGTGAACCGCATCGAGCTGAAGGGCAT
CGACTTCAAGGAGGACGGCAACATCCTGGGGCACAAGCTGGAGTACAACTACAACAGCCACAACGTCTAT
ATCATGGCCGACAAGCAGAAGAACGGCATCAAGGTGAACTTCAAGATCCGCCACAACATCGAGGACGGCA
GCGTGCAGCTCGCCGACCACTACCAGCAGAACACCCCCATCGGCGACGGCCCCGTGCTGCTGCCCGACAA
CCACTACCTGAGCACCCAGTCCGCCCTGAGCAAAGACCCCAACGAGAAGCGCGATCACATGGTCCTGCTG
GAGTTCGTGACCGCCGCCGGGATCACTCTCGGCATGGACGAGCTGTACAAGTCCGGACTCAGATCTCGAG
CTATGACCAGGATCATCTATGACCGGAAATTCCTGATGGAGTGTCGGAACTCACCTGTGACCAAAACACC
CCCAAGGGATCTGCCCACCATTCCGGGGGTCACCAGCTAAGGATCCACCGGATCTAGATAACTGATCATA
ATCAGCCATACCACATTTGTAGAGGTTTTACTTGCTTTAAAAAACCTCCCACACCTCCCCCTGAACCTGA
AACATAAAATGAATGCAATTGTTGTTGTTAACTTGTTTATTGCAGCTTATAATGGTTACAAATAAAGCAA
TAGCATCACAAATTTCACAAATAAAGCATTTTTTTCACTGCATTCTAGTTGTGGTTTGTCCAAACTCATC
AATGTATCTTAACGCGTAAATTGTAAGCGTTAATATTTTGTTAAAATTCGCGTTAAATTTTTGTTAAATC
AGCTCATTTTTTAACCAATAGGCCGAAATCGGCAAAATCCCTTATAAATCAAAAGAATAGACCGAGATAG
GGT
[37 nt withheld, positions 1894-1930]
AAAGAACGTGGACTCCAACGTCAAAGG
[49 nt withheld, positions 1958-2006]
T
[91 nt withheld, positions 2008-2098]
G
[124 nt withheld, positions 2100-2223]
CAGGTGGCACTTTTCGGGGAAATGTGCGCGGAACCCCTATTTGTTTATTTTTCTAAATACATTCAAATAT
GTATCCGCTCATGAGACAATAACCCTGATAAATGCTTCAATAATATTGAAAAAGGAAGAGTCCTGAGGCG
GAAAGAACCAGCTGTGGAATGTGTGTCAGTTAGGGTGTGGAAAGTCCCCAGGCTCCCCAGCAGGCAGAAG
TATGCAAAGCATGCATCTCAATTAGTCAGCAACCAGGTGTGGAAAGTCCCCAGGCTCCCCAGCAGGCAGA
AGTATGCAAAGCATGCATCTCAATTAGTCAGCAACCATAGTCCCGCCCCTAACTCCGCCCATCCCGCCCC
TAACTCCGCCCAGTTCCGCCCATTCTCCGCCCCATGGCTGACTAATTTTTTTTATTTATGCAGAGGCCGA
GGCCGCCTCGGCCTCTGAGCTATTCCAGAAGTAGTGAGGAGGCTTTTTTGGAGGCCTAGGCTTTTGCAAA
GATCGATCAAGAGACAGGATGAGGATCGTTTCGCATGATTGAACAAGATGGATTGCACGCAGGTTCTCCG
GCCGCTTGGGTGGAGAGGCTATTCGGCTATGACTGGGCACAACAGACAATCGGCTGCTCTGATGCCGCCG
TGTTCCGGCTGTCAGCGCAGGGGCGCCCGGTTCTTTTTGTCAAGACCGACCTGTCCGGTGCCCTGAATGA
ACTGCAAGACGAGGCAGCGCGGCTATCGTGGCTGGCCACGACGGGCGTTCCTTGCGCAGCTGTGCTCGAC
GTTGTCACTGAAGCGGGAAGGGACTGGCTGCTATTGGGCGAAGTGCCGGGGCAGGATCTCCTGTCATCTC
ACCTTGCTCCTGCCGAGAAAGTATCCATCATGGCTGATGCAATGCGGCGGCTGCATACGCTTGATCCGGC
TACCTGCCCATTCGACCACCAAGCGAAACATCGCATCGAGCGAGCACGTACTCGGATGGAAGCCGGTCTT
GTCGATCAGGATGATCTGGACGAAGAGCATCAGGGGCTCGCGCCAGCCGAACTGTTCGCCAGGCTCAAGG
CGAGCATGCCCGACGGCGAGGATCTCGTCGTGACCCATGGCGATGCCTGCTTGCCGAATATCATGGTGGA
AAATGGCCGCTTTTCTGGATTCATCGACTGTGGCCGGCTGGGTGTGGCGGACCGCTATCAGGACATAGCG
TTGGCTACCCGTGATATTGCTGAAGAGCTTGGCGGCGAATGGGCTGACCGCTTCCTCGTGCTTTACGGTA
TCGCCGCTCCCGATTCGCAGCGCATCGCCTTCTATCGCCTTCTTGACGAGTTCTTCTGAGCGGGACTCTG
GGGTTCGAAATGACCGACCAAGCGACGCCCAACCTGCCATCACGAGATTTCGATTCCACCGCCGCCTTCT
ATGAAAGGTTGGGCTTCGGAATCGTTTTCCGGGACGCCGGCTGGATGATCCTCCAGCGCGGGGATCTCAT
GCTGGAGTTCTTCGCCCACCCTAGGGGGAGGCTAACTGAAACACGGAAGGAGACAATACCGGAAGGAACC
CGCGCTATGACGGCAATAAAAAGACAGAATAAAACGCACGGTGTTGGGTCGTTTGTTCATAAACGCGGGG
TTCGGTCCCAGGGCTGGCACTCTGTCGATACCCCACCGAGACCCCATTGGGGCCAATACGCCCGCGTTTC
TTCCTTTTCCCCACCCCACCCCCCAAGTTCGGGTGAAGGCCCAGGGCTCGCAGCCAACGTCGGGGCGGCA
GGCCCTGCCATAGCCTCAGGTTACTCATATATACTTTAGATTGATTTAAAACTTCATTTTTAATTTAAAA
GGATCTAGGTGAAGATCCTTTTTGATAATCTCATGACCAAAATCCCTTAACGTGAGTTTTCGTTCCACTG
AGCGTCAGACCCCGTAGAAAAGATCAAAGGATCTTCTTGAGATCCTTTTTTTCTGCGCGTAATCTGCTGC
TTGCAAACAAAAAAACCACCGCTACCAGCGGTGGTTTGTTTGCCGGATCAAGAGCTACCAACTCTTTTTC
CGAAGGTAACTGGCTTCAGCAGAGCGCAGATACCAAATACTGTCCTTCTAGTGTAGCCGTAGTTAGGCCA
CCACTTCAAGAACTCTGTAGCACCGCCTACATACCTCGCTCTGCTAATCCTGTTACCAGTGGCTGCTGCC
AGTGGCGATAAGTCGTGTCTTACCGGGTTGGACTCAAGACGATAGTTACCGGATAAGGCGCAGCGGTCGG
GCTGAACGGGGGGTTCGTGCACACAGCCCAGCTTGGAGCGAACGACCTACACCGAACTGAGATACCTACA
GCGTGAGCTATGAGAAAGCGCCACGCTTCCCGAAGGGAGAAAGGCGGACAGGTATCCGGTAAGCGGCAGG
GTCGGAACAGGAGAGCGCACGAGGGAGCTTCCAGGGGGAAACGCCTGGTATCTTTATAGTCCTGTCGGGT
TTCGCCACCTCTGACTTGAGCGTCGATTTTTGTGATGCTCGTCAGGGGGGCGGAGCCTATGGAAAAACGC
CAGCAACGCGGCCTTTTTACGGTTCCTGGCCTTTTGCTGGCCTTTTGCTCACATGTTCTTTCCTGCGTTA
TCCCCTGATTCTGTGGATAACCGTATTACCGCCATGCAT
